>Addgene plasmid #188690 | ipUSEPR-sg-Hs-TMPRSS2-A6 | addgene full sequence | sequence record 375121 | Addgene NGS Result
TCGACGGATCGGGAGATCTCCCGATCCCCTATGGTGCACTCTCAGTACAATCTGCTCTGATGCCGCATAG
TTAAGCCAGTATCTGCTCCCTGCTTGTGTGTTGGAGGTCGCTGAGTAGTGCGCGAGCAAAATTTAAGCTA
CAACAAGGCAAGGCTTGACCGACAATTGCATGAAGAATCTGCTTAGGGTTAGGCGTTTTGCGCTGCTTCG
CGATGTACGGGCCAGATATACGCGTTGACATTGATTATTGACTAGTTATTAATAGTAATCAATTACGGGG
TCATTAGTTCATAGCCCATATATGGAGTTCCGCGTTACATAACTTACGGTAAATGGCCCGCCTGGCTGAC
CGCCCAACGACCCCCGCCCATTGACGTCAATAATGACGTATGTTCCCATAGTAACGCCAATAGGGACTTT
CCATTGACGTCAATGGGTGGAGTATTTACGGTAAACTGCCCACTTGGCAGTACATCAAGTGTATCATATG
CCAAGTACGCCCCCTATTGACGTCAATGACGGTAAATGGCCCGCCTGGCATTATGCCCAGTACATGACCT
TATGGGACTTTCCTACTTGGCAGTACATCTACGTATTAGTCATCGCTATTACCATGGTGATGCGGTTTTG
GCAGTACATCAATGGGCGTGGATAGCGGTTTGACTCACGGGGATTTCCAAGTCTCCACCCCATTGACGTC
AATGGGAGTTTGTTTTGGCACCAAAATCAACGGGACTTTCCAAAATGTCGTAACAACTCCGCCCCATTGA
CGCAAATGGGCGGTAGGCGTGTACGGTGGGAGGTCTATATAAGCAGCGCGTTTTGCCTGTACTGGGTCTC
TCTGGTTAGACCAGATCTGAGCCTGGGAGCTCTCTGGCTAACTAGGGAACCCACTGCTTAAGCCTCAATA
AAGCTTGCCTTGAGTGCTTCAAGTAGTGTGTGCCCGTCTGTTGTGTGACTCTGGTAACTAGAGATCCCTC
AGACCCTTTTAGTCAGTGTGGAAAATCTCTAGCAGTGGCGCCCGAACAGGGACTTGAAAGCGAAAGGGAA
ACCAGAGGAGCTCTCTCGACGCAGGACTCGGCTTGCTGAAGCGCGCACGGCAAGAGGCGAGGGGCGGCGA
CTGGTGAGTACGCCAAAAATTTTGACTAGCGGAGGCTAGAAGGAGAGAGATGGGTGCGAGAGCGTCAGTA
TTAAGCGGGGGAGAATTAGATCGCGATGGGAAAAAATTCGGTTAAGGCCAGGGGGAAAGAAAAAATATAA
ATTAAAACATATAGTATGGGCAAGCAGGGAGCTAGAACGATTCGCAGTTAATCCTGGCCTGTTAGAAACA
TCAGAAGGCTGTAGACAAATACTGGGACAGCTACAACCATCCCTTCAGACAGGATCAGAAGAACTTAGAT
CATTATATAATACAGTAGCAACCCTCTATTGTGTGCATCAAAGGATAGAGATAAAAGACACCAAGGAAGC
TTTAGACAAGATAGAGGAAGAGCAAAACAAAAGTAAGACCACCGCACAGCAAGCGGCCGGCCGCTGATCT
TCAGACCTGGAGGAGGAGATATGAGGGACAATTGGAGAAGTGAATTATATAAATATAAAGTAGTAAAAAT
TGAACCATTAGGAGTAGCACCCACCAAGGCAAAGAGAAGAGTGGTGCAGAGAGAAAAAAGAGCAGTGGGA
ATAGGAGCTTTGTTCCTTGGGTTCTTGGGAGCAGCAGGAAGCACTATGGGCGCAGCGTCAATGACGCTGA
CGGTACAGGCCAGACAATTATTGTCTGGTATAGTGCAGCAGCAGAACAATTTGCTGAGGGCTATTGAGGC
GCAACAGCATCTGTTGCAACTCACAGTCTGGGGCATCAAGCAGCTCCAGGCAAGAATCCTGGCTGTGGAA
AGATACCTAAAGGATCAACAGCTCCTGGGGATTTGGGGTTGCTCTGGAAAACTCATTTGCACCACTGCTG
TGCCTTGGAATGCTAGTTGGAGTAATAAATCTCTGGAACAGATTTGGAATCACACGACCTGGATGGAGTG
GGACAGAGAAATTAACAATTACACAAGCTTAATACACTCCTTAATTGAAGAATCGCAAAACCAGCAAGAA
AAGAATGAACAAGAATTATTGGAATTAGATAAATGGGCAAGTTTGTGGAATTGGTTTAACATAACAAATT
GGCTGTGGTATATAAAATTATTCATAATGATAGTAGGAGGCTTGGTAGGTTTAAGAATAGTTTTTGCTGT
ACTTTCTATAGTGAATAGAGTTAGGCAGGGATATTCACCATTATCGTTTCAGACCCACCTCCCAACCCCG
AGGGGACCCGACAGGCCCGAAGGAATAGAAGAAGAAGGTGGAGAGAGAGACAGAGACAGATCCATTCGAT
TAGTGAACGGATCGGCACTGCGTGCGCCAATTCTGCAGACAAATGGCAGTATTCATCCACAATTTTAAAA
GAAAAGGGGGGATTGGGGGGTACAGTGCAGGGGAAAGAATAGTAGACATAATAGCAACAGACATACAAAC
TAAAGAATTACAAAAACAAATTACAAAAATTCAAAATTTTCGGGTTTATTACAGGGACAGCAGAGATCCA
GTTTGGTTAGTACCGGGCCCGGGTCGACTAGTGATCAGTGTGAGGGAGTGTAAAGCTGGTTTGAGGGCCT
ATTTCCCATGATTCCTTCATATTTGCATATACGATACAAGGCTGTTAGAGAGATAATTAGAATTAATTTG
ACTGTAAACACAAAGATATTAGTACAAAATACGTGACGTAGAAAGTAATAATTTCTTGGGTAGTTTGCAG
TTTTAAAATTATGTTTTAAAATGGACTATCATATGCTTACCGTAACTTGAAAGTATTTCGATTTCTTGGC
TTTATATATCTTGTGGAAAGGACGAAACACCGGGGACGGGTAGTACTGAGCGTTTAAGAGCTATGCTGGA
AACAGCATAGCAAGTTTAAATAAGGCTAGTCCGTTATCAACTTGAAAAAGTGGCACCGAGTCGGTGCTTT
TTTAAACCGCTGTTCCTAGGAATCCCGAGGCCTTCGAGTGGCTCCGGTGCCCGTCAGTGGGCAGAGCGCA
CATCGCCCACAGTCCCCGAGAAGTTGGGGGGAGGGGTCGGCAATTGAACCGGTGCCTAGAGAAGGTGGCG
CGGGGTAAACTGGGAAAGTGATGTCGTGTACTGGCTCCGCCTTTTTCCCGAGGGTGGGGGAGAACCGTAT
ATAAGTGCAGTAGTCGCCGTGAACGTTCTTTTTCGCAACGGGTTTGCCGCCAGAACACAGGTGTCGTGAC
GCGGGACCCGACATTAGCGCTACAGCTTAAGCGGGCCACCATGACCGAGTACAAGCCCACGGTGCGCCTC
GCCACCCGCGACGACGTCCCCAGGGCCGTACGCACCCTCGCCGCCGCGTTCGCCGACTACCCCGCCACGC
GCCACACCGTCGATCCGGACCGCCACATCGAGCGGGTCACCGAGCTGCAAGAACTCTTCCTCACGCGCGT
CGGGCTCGACATCGGCAAGGTGTGGGTCGCGGACGACGGCGCCGCCGTGGCGGTCTGGACCACGCCGGAG
AGCGTCGAAGCGGGGGCGGTGTTCGCCGAGATCGGCCCGCGCATGGCCGAGTTGAGCGGTTCCCGGCTGG
CCGCGCAGCAACAGATGGAAGGCCTCCTGGCGCCGCACCGGCCCAAGGAGCCCGCGTGGTTCCTGGCCAC
CGTCGGAGTCTCGCCCGACCACCAGGGCAAGGGTCTGGGCAGCGCCGTCGTGCTCCCCGGAGTGGAGGCG
GCCGAGCGCGCCGGGGTGCCCGCCTTCCTGGAGACCTCCGCGCCCCGCAACCTCCCCTTCTACGAGCGGC
TCGGCTTCACCGTCACCGCCGACGTCGAGGTGCCCGAAGGACCGCGCACCTGGTGCATGACCCGCAAGCC
CGGTGCCGCTAGCGGCAGCGGCGCCACCAACTTCAGCCTGCTGAAGCAGGCCGGCGACGTGGAGGAGAAC
CCCGGCCCCATGGTGTCTAAGGGCGAAGAGCTGATTAAGGAGAACATGCACATGAAGCTGTATATGGAGG
GCACCGTGAACAACCACCACTTCAAGTGCACATCCGAGGGCGAAGGCAAGCCCTACGAGGGCACCCAGAC
CATGAGAATCAAGGTGGTCGAGGGCGGCCCTCTCCCCTTCGCCTTCGACATCCTGGCTACCAGCTTCATG
TACGGCAGCAGAACCTTCATCAACCACACCCAGGGCATCCCCGACTTCTTTAAGCAGTCCTTCCCTGAGG
GCTTCACATGGGAGAGAGTCACCACATACGAAGACGGGGGCGTGCTGACCGCTACCCAGGACACCAGCCT
CCAGGACGGCTGCCTCATCTACAACGTCAAGATCAGAGGGGTGAACTTCCCATCCAACGGCCCTGTGATG
CAGAAGAAAACACTCGGCTGGGAGGCCAACACCGAGATGCTGTACCCCGCTGACGGCGGCCTGGAAGGCA
GAAGCGACATGGCCCTGAAGCTCGTGGGCGGGGGCCACCTGATCTGCAACTTCAAGACCACATACAGATC
CAAGAAACCCGCTAAGAACCTCAAGATGCCCGGCGTCTACTATGTGGACCACAGACTGGAAAGAATCAAG
GAGGCCGACAAAGAGACCTACGTCGAGCAGCACGAGGTGGCTGTGGCCAGATACTGCGACCTCCCTAGCA
AACTGGGGCACAAACTTAATTGAAAACGTTGTTGTTTGGGGTTGAATTACTCTTCTAGACCGCGGCGCGC
CCGATAATCAACCTCTGGATTACAAAATTTGTGAAAGATTGACTGGTATTCTTAACTATGTTGCTCCTTT
TACGCTATGTGGATACGCTGCTTTAATGCCTTTGTATCATGCTATTGCTTCCCGTATGGCTTTCATTTTC
TCCTCCTTGTATAAATCCTGGTTGCTGTCTCTTTATGAGGAGTTGTGGCCCGTTGTCAGGCAACGTGGCG
TGGTGTGCACTGTGTTTGCTGACGCAACCCCCACTGGTTGGGGCATTGCCACCACCTGTCAGCTCCTTTC
CGGGACTTTCGCTTTCCCCCTCCCTATTGCCACGGCGGAACTCATCGCCGCCTGCCTTGCCCGCTGCTGG
ACAGGGGCTCGGCTGTTGGGCACTGACAATTCCGTGGTGTTGTCGGGGAAATCATCGTCCTTTCCTTGGC
TGCTCGCCTGTGTTGCCACCTGGATTCTGCGCGGGACGTCCTTCTGCTACGTCCCTTCGGCCCTCAATCC
AGCGGACCTTCCTTCCCGCGGCCTGCTGCCGGCTCTGCGGCCTCTTCCGCGTCTTCGCCTTCGCCCTCAG
ACGAGTCGGATCTCCCTTTGGGCCGCCTCCCCGCATCGATACCGTCGACCTCGATCGAGACCTAGAAAAA
CATGGAGCAATCACAAGTAGCAATACAGCAGCTACCAATGCTGATTGTGCCTGGCTAGAAGCACAAGAGG
AGGAGGAGGTGGGTTTTCCAGTCACACCTCAGGTACCTTTAAGACCAATGACTTACAAGGCAGCTGTAGA
TCTTAGCCACTTTTTAAAAGAAAAGGGGGGACTGGAAGGGCTAATTCACTCCCAACGAAGACAAGATATC
CTTGATCTGTGGATCTACCACACACAAGGCTACTTCCCTGATTGGCAGAACTACACACCAGGGCCAGGGA
TCAGATATCCACTGACCTTTGGATGGTGCTACAAGCTAGTACCAGTTGAGCAAGAGAAGGTAGAAGAAGC
CAATGAAGGAGAGAACACCCGCTTGTTACACCCTGTGAGCCTGCATGGGATGGATGACCCGGAGAGAGAA
GTATTAGAGTGGAGGTTTGACAGCCGCCTAGCATTTCATCACATGGCCCGAGAGCTGCATCCGGACTGTA
CTGGGTCTCTCTGGTTAGACCAGATCTGAGCCTGGGAGCTCTCTGGCTAACTAGGGAACCCACTGCTTAA
GCCTCAATAAAGCTTGCCTTGAGTGCTTCAAGTAGTGTGTGCCCGTCTGTTGTGTGACTCTGGTAACTAG
AGATCCCTCAGACCCTTTTAGTCAGTGTGGAAAATCTCTAGCAGCATGTGAGCAAAAGGCCAGCAAAAGG
CCAGGAACCGTAAAAAGGCCGCGTTGCTGGCGTTTTTCCATAGGCTCCGCCCCCCTGACGAGCATCACAA
AAATCGACGCTCAAGTCAGAGGTGGCGAAACCCGACAGGACTATAAAGATACCAGGCGTTTCCCCCTGGA
AGCTCCCTCGTGCGCTCTCCTGTTCCGACCCTGCCGCTTACCGGATACCTGTCCGCCTTTCTCCCTTCGG
GAAGCGTGGCGCTTTCTCATAGCTCACGCTGTAGGTATCTCAGTTCGGTGTAGGTCGTTCGCTCCAAGCT
GGGCTGTGTGCACGAACCCCCCGTTCAGCCCGACCGCTGCGCCTTATCCGGTAACTATCGTCTTGAGTCC
AACCCGGTAAGACACGACTTATCGCCACTGGCAGCAGCCACTGGTAACAGGATTAGCAGAGCGAGGTATG
TAGGCGGTGCTACAGAGTTCTTGAAGTGGTGGCCTAACTACGGCTACACTAGAAGAACAGTATTTGGTAT
CTGCGCTCTGCTGAAGCCAGTTACCTTCGGAAAAAGAGTTGGTAGCTCTTGATCCGGCAAACAAACCACC
GCTGGTAGCGGTGGTTTTTTTGTTTGCAAGCAGCAGATTACGCGCAGAAAAAAAGGATCTCAAGAAGATC
CTTTGATCTTTTCTACGGGGTCTGACGCTCAGTGGAACGAAAACTCACGTTAAGGGATTTTGGTCATGAG
ATTATCAAAAAGGATCTTCACCTAGATCCTTTTAAATTAAAAATGAAGTTTTAAATCAATCTAAAGTATA
TATGAGTAAACTTGGTCTGACAGTTACCAATGCTTAATCAGTGAGGCACCTATCTCAGCGATCTGTCTAT
TTCGTTCATCCATAGTTGCCTGACTCCCCGTCGTGTAGATAACTACGATACGGGAGGGCTTACCATCTGG
CCCCAGTGCTGCAATGATACCGCGAGACCCACGCTCACCGGCTCCAGATTTATCAGCAATAAACCAGCCA
GCCGGAAGGGCCGAGCGCAGAAGTGGTCCTGCAACTTTATCCGCCTCCATCCAGTCTATTAATTGTTGCC
GGGAAGCTAGAGTAAGTAGTTCGCCAGTTAATAGTTTGCGCAACGTTGTTGCCATTGCTACAGGCATCGT
GGTGTCACGCTCGTCGTTTGGTATGGCTTCATTCAGCTCCGGTTCCCAACGATCAAGGCGAGTTACATGA
TCCCCCATGTTGTGCAAAAAAGCGGTTAGCTCCTTCGGTCCTCCGATCGTTGTCAGAAGTAAGTTGGCCG
CAGTGTTATCACTCATGGTTATGGCAGCACTGCATAATTCTCTTACTGTCATGCCATCCGTAAGATGCTT
TTCTGTGACTGGTGAGTACTCAACCAAGTCATTCTGAGAATAGTGTATGCGGCGACCGAGTTGCTCTTGC
CCGGCGTCAATACGGGATAATACCGCGCCACATAGCAGAACTTTAAAAGTGCTCATCATTGGAAAACGTT
CTTCGGGGCGAAAACTCTCAAGGATCTTACCGCTGTTGAGATCCAGTTCGATGTAACCCACTCGTGCACC
CAACTGATCTTCAGCATCTTTTACTTTCACCAGCGTTTCTGGGTGAGCAAAAACAGGAAGGCAAAATGCC
GCAAAAAAGGGAATAAGGGCGACACGGAAATGTTGAATACTCATACTCTTCCTTTTTCAATATTATTGAA
GCATTTATCAGGGTTATTGTCTCATGAGCGGATACATATTTGAATGTATTTAGAAAAATAAACAAATAGG
GGTTCCGCGCACATTTCCCCGAAAAGTGCCACCTGACG
Features (pLannotate 1.2.2; 21 found; start..end, strand, type, name):
     30..82      -  misc_feature   bom (fragment): basis of mobility region from pBR322
    237..616     +  enhancer       CMV enhancer: human cytomegalovirus immediate early enhancer
    617..816     +  promoter       CMV promoter: human cytomegalovirus (CMV) immediate early promoter
    834..1014    +  LTR            5' LTR (truncated): truncated 5' long terminal repeat (LTR) from HIV-1
   1061..1186    +  misc_feature   HIV-1 Ψ: packaging signal of human immunodeficiency virus type 1
   1170..1508    +  CDS            HIV-1 gag (fragment): gag protein from human immunodeficiency virus 1; gag
   1683..1916    +  misc_feature   RRE: The Rev response element (RRE) of HIV-1 allows for Rev-dependent mRNA export from the nucleus to the cytoplasm.
   2293..2393    +  CDS            Rev (fragment): human immunodeficiency virus 1 (HIV-1) Rev protein; rev; enhances nuclear export of unspliced and incompletely spliced viral mRNAs
   2443..2560    +  misc_feature   cPPT/CTS: central polypurine tract and central termination sequence of HIV-1
   2653..2893    +  promoter       U6 promoter: RNA polymerase III promoter for human U6 snRNA
   2940..3007    +  misc_RNA       tracrRNA (fragment): trans-activating CRISPR RNA for the Streptococcus pyogenes CRISPR/Cas9 system
   3069..3280    +  promoter       EF-1α core promoter: core promoter for human elongation factor EF-1α
   3331..3927    +  CDS            PuroR (fragment): puromycin N-acetyltransferase; pac from Streptomyces; confers resistance to puromycin
   4000..4713    +  CDS            TagRFP: monomeric derivative of red fluorescent protein from Entacmaea quadricolor (Merzlyak et al., 2007) mammalian codon-optimized
   4766..5354    +  misc_feature   WPRE: woodchuck hepatitis virus posttranscriptional regulatory element
   5355..5374    +  misc_feature   MCS (fragment): pBluescript multiple cloning site
   5376..5876    +  CDS            nef (fragment): NEF_HV1LA - Experimental evidence at protein level: Swiss-Prot protein existence level 1. Extracellular Nef protein targets CD4(+) T-lymphocytes for apoptosis by interacting with CXCR4 surface receptors. From Human immunodeficiency virus type 1 group M subtype B (isolate Lai) (HIV-1).
   5883..6063    +  LTR            5' LTR (truncated): truncated 5' long terminal repeat (LTR) from HIV-1
   6125..6713    -  rep_origin     ori: high-copy-number ColE1/pMB1/pBR322/pUC origin of replication
   6884..7744    -  CDS            AmpR: β-lactamase; bla; confers resistance to ampicillin, carbenicillin, and related antibiotics
   7745..7849    -  promoter       AmpR promoter: bla
