[The description below was written by a language model from this plasmid's Addgene catalogue record and pLannotate feature annotations shown in this document.]
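Description:
ipUSEPR-sg-Hs-TMPRSS2-A6 is a lentiviral CRISPR guide-RNA plasmid of about 7.9 kb, built on a pLenti backbone, that delivers a single sgRNA against human TMPRSS2 (also known as PRSS10). It is maintained in bacteria through a high-copy ColE1/pUC-type origin and an ampicillin resistance gene (β-lactamase with its own promoter). The record lists a recombination-deficient growth strain, a common choice for plasmids carrying repeated LTR sequences.

The viral portion begins with a CMV enhancer/promoter fused to a truncated HIV-1 5' LTR, an arrangement that typically drives transcription of the viral genomic RNA in packaging cells without Tat. It is followed by the Ψ packaging signal with a gag fragment, the Rev response element for nuclear export of the unspliced genome, and the cPPT/CTS, which aids transduction. The downstream repeat is also annotated as a truncated LTR, preceded by a nef-derived fragment.

Between these elements sit two expression units. A human U6 RNA polymerase III promoter drives the 20-nt TMPRSS2 spacer joined to a Streptococcus pyogenes Cas9 scaffold (annotated as a tracrRNA fragment). An EF-1α core promoter drives puromycin N-acetyltransferase followed by TagRFP. The short gap between these two coding sequences suggests a linking element such as a 2A peptide, but none is annotated. A WPRE downstream enhances transcript expression.

No Cas9 is encoded, so the nuclease must be supplied separately. Transduced cells can be selected with puromycin or tracked by red fluorescence. The record gives the purpose only as "sgRNA", consistent with targeting TMPRSS2 in human cells.
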