Addgene plasmid #188690: ipUSEPR-sg-Hs-TMPRSS2-A6
Purpose: sgRNA
Depositing lab: Lewis Cantley. Depositing organization: Cornell University.
Backbone
  Vector backbone: pLenti
  Vector type: Lentiviral, CRISPR
Growth in bacteria
  Bacterial resistance: Ampicillin, 100 μg/mL
  Growth temperature: 30°C
  Growth strain: NEB Stable
  Copy number: High Copy
Gene/Insert
  Gene/Insert name: sgTMPRSS2
  gRNA/shRNA sequence: GGGGACGGGTAGTACTGAGC
  Species: H. sapiens (human)
  Insert size (bp): 20
  Mutation: WT
  Entrez Gene: TMPRSS2 (a.k.a. PRSS10)
  Cloning method: Restriction Enzyme; 5′ cloning site Unknown (unknown if destroyed)
Terms and licenses: Academic/Nonprofit Terms; Industry Terms: Not Available to Industry
How to cite: ipUSEPR-sg-Hs-TMPRSS2-A6 was a gift from Lewis Cantley (Addgene plasmid # 188690 ; http://n2t.net/addgene:188690 ; RRID:Addgene_188690)
